>Addgene plasmid | pAAV-CAG-DIO-ChroME-ST-P2A-H2B-mRuby3 Sequencing Result | analyzer sequence | sequence record 221133
GCGGCGGCAGCCAATCAGAGCGGCGCGCTCCGAAAGTTTCCTTTTATGGCGAGGCGGCGGCGGCGGCGGC
CCTATAAAAAGCGAAGCGCGCGGCGGGCGGGAGTCGCTGCGCGCTGCCTTCGCCCCGTGCCCCGCTCCGC
CGCCGCCTCGCGCCGCCCGCCCCGGCTCTGACTGACCGCGTTACTCCCACAGGTGAGCGGGCGGGACGGC
CCTTCTCCTCCGGGCTGTAATTAGCGCTTGGTTTAATGACGGCTTGTTTCTTTTCTGTGGCTGCGTGAAA
GCCTTGAGGGGCTCCGGGAGGGCCCTTTGTGCGGGGGGAGCGGCTCGGGGCTGTCCGCGGGGGGACGGCT
GCCTTCGGGGGGGACGGGGCAGGGCGGGGTTCGGCTTCTGGCGTGTGACCGGCGGCTCTAGAGCCTCTGC
TAACCATGTTCATGCCTTCTTCTTTTTCCTACAGCTCCTGGGCAACGTGCTGGTTATTGTGCTGTCTCAT
CATTTTGGCAAAGAATTGGATCCTCTAGAGTCGACTCCGGAATAACTTCGTATAGGATACTTTATACGAA
GTTATGCAGAATGGTAGCTGGATTGTAGCTGCTATTAGCAATATGAAACCTCTTAATAACTTCGTATAGC
ATACATTATACGAAGTTATGGCGCGCCTCACTTGTACAGCTCGTCCATGCCACCACCAAGGTTGCTGTAT
TTGGCAACTGCCACTTCTCTTTGCACTACGTAGGTTTCATTGTCACTCTCCTCGATCCTTTCCAGGCGGT
GATCAACGGCATGGACACCGGGCATCTTGATGTTCCCGACGGTCTTTTTTGACCTGTAAGTTGTCACGAA
GTTGCAGTGCAGATGGCCACCACCATCAACTTTCAGTGCGATGTCAGTGTATCCTCTCAGACCACCATCT
GCTGGATACATCATCTCTGTATTAGGCTCCCAACCCTTGGTCTTCTTCTGCATCACGGGACCATTGGAGG
GAAAGTTTACCCCTCTGACCTTGACGTTGTAGACGAGCTCGCCATCCTCAAGGCTGGTGTCCTGCGTGAC
GGTGACGACTCCACCATCTTCGTATCTCGTAACTCTTTCCCAAGTAAAACCCTCAGGAAAGGACTGTTTA
AAGAAATCAGGGATGTCGGCCGGGTACTTGATAAAGGTACGGCTGCCATACATGAACGACGTGGCAAGAA
TGTCAAAGGCAAATGGCAGGGGTCCTCCCTCGATGACTTTGATCCTCATGGTTTGCACTCCCTCGTACGG
TCTGCCTTCTCCTTCACCTGTGCATTTGAATTGGTGGCCGTTGACCGAACCTTCCATGACCACCTTCATA
CGCATATTTTCCTTGATCAGCTCTTCGCCCTTAGACACCATCTCGAGTGCCTTAGCGCTGGTGTACTTGG
TGATGGCCTTAGTACCCTCGGACACGGCGTGCTTGGCCAACTCCCCAGGCAGCAGCAGGCGCACGGCCGT
CTGGATCTCCCTGGAGGTGATGGTCGAGCGCTTGTTGTAATGCGCCAGGCGGGAAGCCTCACCTGCGATG
CGCTCGAAAATGTCGTTCACAAACGAATTCATGATGCCCATGGCCTTGGACGAAATGCCGGTGTCAGGGT
GGACCTGCTTCAGAACCTTGTACACATAGATGGAATAGCTCTCCTTGCGGCTGCGCTTGCGCTTCTTGCC
GCCTTTCTTCTGCGCCTTAGTCACCGCCTTCTTGGAGCCCTTTTTCGGGGCGGGAGCAGACTTCGCTGGC
TCTGGCATACTAGTAGGTCCAGGGTTCTCCTCCACGTCTCCAGCCTGCTTCAGCAGGCTGAAGTTAGTAG
CTCCGCTTCCTGCCGCGAATCTGGTGGCTTCAGGGAAGTCCGTGGCACAGCTGATGAAGCTGTCAATGCT
GGACATGCTCCGCATGTCGATGACGCCCTCCGTGCGTGCGGGCAGAGGGGCCACGGGGCTGGGCATGCTG
CTCATCTCCAGCTCCTCTGGAGGCTTGCTCTGCGGGGCCATCTCCTTGGTGTTGAGGATGGGCTGGGACT
GCTTATCGTCATCGTCTTTGTAATCTACCGGTGCGGCCGCCACTCCTCCCTCCTCCTCCTCGTCGACGAA
GGTCTCGATCTCCATGTTCTCGCCGGCCACGTTGATGGTGGTTGTCTTCCGGATGTCGCCGTGGATCAGG
ATGTGCTCGTGGATCTTCACTCTCAGGTGGTGGCCCAGGAAGCCCCAAGTGTTCTTGCTGATCAGATCCA
GGATCAGGTGGCCGATTCCGCTGGTGTAAGGTGTGATCAGGCCCAGTCCCTCGTGTCCGGCGATGAACAT
CACGGGGAACATCAGCCAAGAGCAGAAGAAGACGTAGGCCATGATCTTGCAAATCTTCCGGCAGACGCCT
TTGGGCAGGGTGTGGTAGCTCTCGATATACACCTTGGCGATCTGGAAGAAGCAAGTCACGCCGTAGAACA
GGCCGATCATGAAGAACAGGATCTTCAGGGGGCCCTTTGTAAAGGCGGCTGTGATCCCCCACACGATGTT
GCCGATGTCGGTCACCAGGATGGTCATGGTCCGCTTGCTGTACTCTTCGTGCAGTCCGGTCAGGTTGCTC
AGGTGGATCAGGATCACGGGGCAAGTCAGGAGCCACTCGCTGTACCGCAGCCAAATCACGGCTCCTCCGT
TGGTCTGGTACACTGTGGCTGGGCTGTCGACCTCGTGGAACAGCTCGATGAAGCACTTGACGAGCTCGAT
CACGCAGACGTAGACCTCCTCCCAGCCGGTTGTGGCCTTGAAGCTGTGCCAACCGTAGAAGATGAGCTGC
ACGATAGCCACGATCACGGTGAACCACTGGAGTCCCACTGCGATCTTGTGCTGCAGCTCGGTTCCGTGGT
TGATGTGGGGGAAGCAACCGTGATCGGCTCCGGCTGTTGTGGCGTTAGAGGTTTCTCCGTGAGCGTCTGC
TGCTGGTGTCACCACTGCTGCGGCGCTCAGCAGGCCTCTAATTGTGGCTTCGGCGCTAGGCACGGCTGAG
ATAAAGGCGTGGGTCATTGTGGCGGCTGTTTCCATACTGCTAGCATAACTTCGTATAAAGTATCCTATAC
GAAGTTATTTGCCTTAACCCAGAAATTATCACTGTTATTCTTTAGAATGGTGCAAAGAATAACTTCGTAT
AATGTATGCTATACGAAGTTATGAATTCGATATCAAGCTTATCGATAATCAACCTCTGGATTACAAAATT
TGTGAAAGATTGACTGGTATTCTTAACTATGTTGCTCCTTTTACGCTATGTGGATACGCTGCTTTAATGC
CTTTGTATCATGCTATTGCTTCCCGTATGGCTTTCATTTTCTCCTCCTTGTATAAATCCTGGTTGCTGTC
TCTTTATGAGGAGTTGTGGCCCGTTGTCAGGCAACGTGGCGTGGTGTGCACTGTGTTTGCTGACGCAACC
CCCACTGGTTGGGGCATTGCCACCACCTGTCAGCTCCTTTCCGGGACTTTCGCTTTCCCCCTCCCTATTG
CCACGGCGGAACTCATCGCCGCCTGCCTTGCCCGCTGCTGGACAGGGGCTCGGCTGTTGGGCACTGACAA
TTCCGTGGTGTTGTCGGGGAAATCATCGTCCTTTCCTTGGCTGCTCGCCTGTGTTGCCACCTGGATTCTG
CGCGGGACGTCCTTCTGCTACGTCCCTTCGGCCCTCAATCCAGCGGACCTTCCTTCCCGCGGCCTGCTGC
CGGCTCTGCGGCCTCTTCCGCGTCTTCGCCTTCGCCCTCAGACGAGTCGGATCTCCCTTTGGGCCGCCTC
CCCGCATCGATACCGTCGACCTCGACCCGGGCGGCCGCTTCGAGCAGACATGATAAGATACATTGATGAG
TTTGGACAAACCACAACTAGAATGCAGTGAAAAAAATGCTTTATTTGTGAAATTTGTGATGCTATTGCTT
TATTTGTAACCATTATAAGCTGCAATAAACAAGTTAACAACAACAATTGCATTCATTTTATGTTTCAGGT
TCAGGGGGAGATGTGGGAGGTTTTTTAAAGCAAGTAAAACCTCTACAAATGTGGTAAAATCGATAAGGAT
CTTCCTAGAGCATGGCTACGTAGATAAGTAGCATGGCGGGTTAATCATTAACTACAAGGAACCCCTAGTG
ATGGAGTTGGCCACTCCCTCTCTGCGCGCTCGCTCGCTCACTGAGGCCGGGCGACCAAAGGTCGCCCGAC
GCCCGGGCTTTGCCCGGGCGGCCTCAGTGAGCGAGCGAGCGCGCAGC
Features (pLannotate 1.2.2; 21 found; start..end, strand, type, name):
      1..99      +  promoter       chicken β-actin promoter (fragment): contains a 21-bp deletion relative to the standard chicken β-actin promoter
    100..235     +  intron         hybrid intron (fragment): hybrid between chicken β-actin (CBA) and minute virus of mice (MMV) introns (Gray et al., 2011)
    324..454     +  intron         chimeric intron (fragment): chimera between introns from chicken β-actin and rabbit β-globin
    452..514     +  CDS            HBB (fragment): HBB_LEPEU - Experimental evidence at protein level: Swiss-Prot protein existence level 1. Involved in oxygen transport from the lung to the various peripheral tissues. From Lepus europaeus (European hare).
    508..525     +  misc_feature   MCS (fragment): pUC18/19 multiple cloning site
    532..565     +  protein_bind   lox2272: Cre-mediated recombination occurs in the 8-bp core sequence (GGATACTT). lox2272 sites are compatible with each other, but incompatible with loxP or loxN sites (Lee and Saito, 1988). Cre recombinase
    566..615     -  intron         β-globin intron (fragment): internally truncated intron from human β-globin
    616..649     +  protein_bind   loxP: Cre-mediated recombination occurs in the 8-bp core sequence (GCATACAT). Cre recombinase
    661..1371    -  CDS            mRuby3: mRuby3 is a basic (constitutively fluorescent) red fluorescent protein published in 2016, derived from Entacmaea quadricolor. It has low acid sensitivity.
   1381..1758    -  CDS            H2B: human histone H2B; HIST1H2BJ
   1834..2031    -  CDS            Kcnb1 (fragment): KCNB1_RAT - Experimental evidence at protein level: Swiss-Prot protein existence level 1. Voltage-gated potassium channel that mediates transmembrane potassium transport in excitable membranes, primarily in the brain, but also in the pancreas and cardiovascular system. Contributes to the regulation of the action potential (AP) repolarization, duration and frequency of repetitive AP firing in neurons, muscle cells and endocrine cells and plays a role in homeostatic attenuation of electrical excitability throughout the brain (PubMed:10024359, PubMed:10618149, PubMed:12451110, PubMed:17379638, Pu
   2392..2419    -  CDS            CoChR (fragment): high-photocurrent channelrhodopsin from Chloromonas oogama (Shemesh et al., 2017)
   3055..3088    -  protein_bind   lox2272: Cre-mediated recombination occurs in the 8-bp core sequence (GGATACTT). lox2272 sites are compatible with each other, but incompatible with loxP or loxN sites (Lee and Saito, 1988). Cre recombinase
   3089..3138    -  intron         β-globin intron (fragment): internally truncated intron from human β-globin
   3139..3172    -  protein_bind   loxP: Cre-mediated recombination occurs in the 8-bp core sequence (GCATACAT). Cre recombinase
   3173..3197    +  misc_feature   MCS (fragment): pBluescript multiple cloning site
   3197..3785    +  misc_feature   WPRE: woodchuck hepatitis virus posttranscriptional regulatory element
   3786..3805    +  misc_feature   MCS (fragment): pBluescript multiple cloning site
   3834..3955    -  polyA_signal   SV40 poly(A) signal: SV40 polyadenylation signal
   3978..4046    -  CDS            large T antigen (fragment): large T antigen from SV40 (simian virus 40)
   4117..4247    +  repeat_region  AAV2 ITR (fragment): inverted terminal repeat of adeno-associated virus serotype 2 inverted
